>Addgene plasmid #146451 | pGEX-6P-1-HsSmg6_122-423_H | depositor full sequence | sequence record 288896 | Full Sequence
ACGTTATCGACTGCACGGTGCACCAATGCTTCTGGCGTCAGGCAGCCATCGGAAGCTGTGGTATGGCTGT
GCAGGTCGTAAATCACTGCATAATTCGTGTCGCTCAAGGCGCACTCCCGTTCTGGATAATGTTTTTTGCG
CCGACATCATAACGGTTCTGGCAAATATTCTGAAATGAGCTGTTGACAATTAATCATCGGCTCGTATAAT
GTGTGGAATTGTGAGCGGATAACAATTTCACACAGGAAACAGTATTCATGTCCCCTATACTAGGTTATTG
GAAAATTAAGGGCCTTGTGCAACCCACTCGACTTCTTTTGGAATATCTTGAAGAAAAATATGAAGAGCAT
TTGTATGAGCGCGATGAAGGTGATAAATGGCGAAACAAAAAGTTTGAATTGGGTTTGGAGTTTCCCAATC
TTCCTTATTATATTGATGGTGATGTTAAATTAACACAGTCTATGGCCATCATACGTTATATAGCTGACAA
GCACAACATGTTGGGTGGTTGTCCAAAAGAGCGTGCAGAGATTTCAATGCTTGAAGGAGCGGTTTTGGAT
ATTAGATACGGTGTTTCGAGAATTGCATATAGTAAAGACTTTGAAACTCTCAAAGTTGATTTTCTTAGCA
AGCTACCTGAAATGCTGAAAATGTTCGAAGATCGTTTATGTCATAAAACATATTTAAATGGTGATCATGT
AACCCATCCTGACTTCATGTTGTATGACGCTCTTGATGTTGTTTTATACATGGACCCAATGTGCCTGGAT
GCGTTCCCAAAATTAGTTTGTTTTAAAAAACGTATTGAAGCTATCCCACAAATTGATAAGTACTTGAAAT
CCAGCAAGTATATAGCATGGCCTTTGCAGGGCTGGCAAGCCACGTTTGGTGGTGGCGACCATCCTCCAAA
ATCGGATCTGGAAGTTCTGTTCCAGGGGCCCCTGGGATCCCCGGAATTGCCTAGGACTGCTGGACAAGAG
GATCGTAGTCTAAAAATTATCAAAAGAACAAAGAAACCCGACCTGCAGATCTATCAGCCTGGACGACGTT
TGCAGACTGTTAGCAAAGAATCCGCCAGTCGGGTGGAGGAGGAAGAAGTCCTCAACCAGGTAGAACAACT
GAGAGTAGAGGAAGATGAGTGTAGGGGAAATGTTGCGAAGGAGGAAGTTGCGAATAAACCAGACAGGGCC
GAGATAGAAAAGAGCCCAGGTGGTGGGAGAGTAGGGGCTGCAAAAGGAGAAAAAGGAAAGAGGATGGGAA
AAGGGGAGGGGGTGAGGGAAACCCACGACGACCCGGCCCGCGGGAGGCCGGGCTCCGCAAAGCGCTACTC
CCGCTCAGACAAACGAAGGAATCGCTACCGCACGCGCAGCACCAGCTCAGCTGGCAGCAACAACAGCGCT
GAGGGAGCTGGCCTGACGGATAATGGATGTCGCCGCCGCCGACAGGATAGGACCAAGGAGAGGCCACCAC
TGAAGAAGCAAGTGTCTGTGTCCTCAACCGATTCCTTAGACGAGGACAGAATTGATGAGCCTGATGGATT
AGGACCCAGGAGAAGTTCAGAAAGGAAGAGACATTTAGAAAGAAACTGGTCTGGCCGTGGGGAGGGTGAG
CAGAAAACCAGTGCTAAAGAATATCGAGGCACTCTTCGTGTCACTTTCGATGCAGAAGCCATGAACAAAG
AGTCTCCCATGGTGAGGTCAGCCAGGGATGATATGGATAGAGGAAAGCCTGACAAAGGCTTGAGCAGTGG
GGGCAAAGGCTCTGAGAAGCAGGAGTCCAAAAACCCGAAACAAGAACTTCGGGGTCGTGGTCGTGGCATT
CTGATTTTGCCTGCCCATACCACCCTATCTGTCAATTCAGCAGGTTGACTCGAGCGGCCGCATCGTGACT
GACTGACGATCTGCCTCGCGCGTTTCGGTGATGACGGTGAAAACCTCTGACACATGCAGCTCCCGGAGAC
GGTCACAGCTTGTCTGTAAGCGGATGCCGGGAGCAGACAAGCCCGTCAGGGCGCGTCAGCGGGTGTTGGC
GGGTGTCGGGGCGCAGCCATGACCCAGTCACGTAGCGATAGCGGAGTGTATAATTCTTGAAGACGAAAGG
GCCTCGTGATACGCCTATTTTTATAGGTTAATGTCATGATAATAATGGTTTCTTAGACGTCAGGTGGCAC
TTTTCGGGGAAATGTGCGCGGAACCCCTATTTGTTTATTTTTCTAAATACATTCAAATATGTATCCGCTC
ATGAGACAATAACCCTGATAAATGCTTCAATAATATTGAAAAAGGAAGAGTATGAGTATTCAACATTTCC
GTGTCGCCCTTATTCCCTTTTTTGCGGCATTTTGCCTTCCTGTTTTTGCTCACCCAGAAACGCTGGTGAA
AGTAAAAGATGCTGAAGATCAGTTGGGTGCACGAGTGGGTTACATCGAACTGGATCTCAACAGCGGTAAG
ATCCTTGAGAGTTTTCGCCCCGAAGAACGTTTTCCAATGATGAGCACTTTTAAAGTTCTGCTATGTGGCG
CGGTATTATCCCGTGTTGACGCCGGGCAAGAGCAACTCGGTCGCCGCATACACTATTCTCAGAATGACTT
GGTTGAGTACTCACCAGTCACAGAAAAGCATCTTACGGATGGCATGACAGTAAGAGAATTATGCAGTGCT
GCCATAACCATGAGTGATAACACTGCGGCCAACTTACTTCTGACAACGATCGGAGGACCGAAGGAGCTAA
CCGCTTTTTTGCACAACATGGGGGATCATGTAACTCGCCTTGATCGTTGGGAACCGGAGCTGAATGAAGC
CATACCAAACGACGAGCGTGACACCACGATGCCTGCAGCAATGGCAACAACGTTGCGCAAACTATTAACT
GGCGAACTACTTACTCTAGCTTCCCGGCAACAATTAATAGACTGGATGGAGGCGGATAAAGTTGCAGGAC
CACTTCTGCGCTCGGCCCTTCCGGCTGGCTGGTTTATTGCTGATAAATCTGGAGCCGGTGAGCGTGGGTC
TCGCGGTATCATTGCAGCACTGGGGCCAGATGGTAAGCCCTCCCGTATCGTAGTTATCTACACGACGGGG
AGTCAGGCAACTATGGATGAACGAAATAGACAGATCGCTGAGATAGGTGCCTCACTGATTAAGCATTGGT
AACTGTCAGACCAAGTTTACTCATATATACTTTAGATTGATTTAAAACTTCATTTTTAATTTAAAAGGAT
CTAGGTGAAGATCCTTTTTGATAATCTCATGACCAAAATCCCTTAACGTGAGTTTTCGTTCCACTGAGCG
TCAGACCCCGTAGAAAAGATCAAAGGATCTTCTTGAGATCCTTTTTTTCTGCGCGTAATCTGCTGCTTGC
AAACAAAAAAACCACCGCTACCAGCGGTGGTTTGTTTGCCGGATCAAGAGCTACCAACTCTTTTTCCGAA
GGTAACTGGCTTCAGCAGAGCGCAGATACCAAATACTGTCCTTCTAGTGTAGCCGTAGTTAGGCCACCAC
TTCAAGAACTCTGTAGCACCGCCTACATACCTCGCTCTGCTAATCCTGTTACCAGTGGCTGCTGCCAGTG
GCGATAAGTCGTGTCTTACCGGGTTGGACTCAAGACGATAGTTACCGGATAAGGCGCAGCGGTCGGGCTG
AACGGGGGGTTCGTGCACACAGCCCAGCTTGGAGCGAACGACCTACACCGAACTGAGATACCTACAGCGT
GAGCTATGAGAAAGCGCCACGCTTCCCGAAGGGAGAAAGGCGGACAGGTATCCGGTAAGCGGCAGGGTCG
GAACAGGAGAGCGCACGAGGGAGCTTCCAGGGGGAAACGCCTGGTATCTTTATAGTCCTGTCGGGTTTCG
CCACCTCTGACTTGAGCGTCGATTTTTGTGATGCTCGTCAGGGGGGCGGAGCCTATGGAAAAACGCCAGC
AACGCGGCCTTTTTACGGTTCCTGGCCTTTTGCTGGCCTTTTGCTCACATGTTCTTTCCTGCGTTATCCC
CTGATTCTGTGGATAACCGTATTACCGCCTTTGAGTGAGCTGATACCGCTCGCCGCAGCCGAACGACCGA
GCGCAGCGAGTCAGTGAGCGAGGAAGCGGAAGAGCGCCTGATGCGGTATTTTCTCCTTACGCATCTGTGC
GGTATTTCACACCGCATAAATTCCGACACCATCGAATGGTGCAAAACCTTTCGCGGTATGGCATGATAGC
GCCCGGAAGAGAGTCAATTCAGGGTGGTGAATGTGAAACCAGTAACGTTATACGATGTCGCAGAGTATGC
CGGTGTCTCTTATCAGACCGTTTCCCGCGTGGTGAACCAGGCCAGCCACGTTTCTGCGAAAACGCGGGAA
AAAGTGGAAGCGGCGATGGCGGAGCTGAATTACATTCCCAACCGCGTGGCACAACAACTGGCGGGCAAAC
AGTCGTTGCTGATTGGCGTTGCCACCTCCAGTCTGGCCCTGCACGCGCCGTCGCAAATTGTCGCGGCGAT
TAAATCTCGCGCCGATCAACTGGGTGCCAGCGTGGTGGTGTCGATGGTAGAACGAAGCGGCGTCGAAGCC
TGTAAAGCGGCGGTGCACAATCTTCTCGCGCAACGCGTCAGTGGGCTGATCATTAACTATCCGCTGGATG
ACCAGGATGCCATTGCTGTGGAAGCTGCCTGCACTAATGTTCCGGCGTTATTTCTTGATGTCTCTGACCA
GACACCCATCAACAGTATTATTTTCTCCCATGAAGACGGTACGCGACTGGGCGTGGAGCATCTGGTCGCA
TTGGGTCACCAGCAAATCGCGCTGTTAGCGGGCCCATTAAGTTCTGTCTCGGCGCGTCTGCGTCTGGCTG
GCTGGCATAAATATCTCACTCGCAATCAAATTCAGCCGATAGCGGAACGGGAAGGCGACTGGAGTGCCAT
GTCCGGTTTTCAACAAACCATGCAAATGCTGAATGAGGGCATCGTTCCCACTGCGATGCTGGTTGCCAAC
GATCAGATGGCGCTGGGCGCAATGCGCGCCATTACCGAGTCCGGGCTGCGCGTTGGTGCGGATATCTCGG
TAGTGGGATACGACGATACCGAAGACAGCTCATGTTATATCCCGCCGTCAACCACCATCAAACAGGATTT
TCGCCTGCTGGGGCAAACCAGCGTGGACCGCTTGCTGCAACTCTCTCAGGGCCAGGCGGTGAAGGGCAAT
CAGCTGTTGCCCGTCTCACTGGTGAAAAGAAAAACCACCCTGGCGCCCAATACGCAAACCGCCTCTCCCC
GCGCGTTGGCCGATTCATTAATGCAGCTGGCACGACAGGTTTCCCGACTGGAAAGCGGGCAGTGAGCGCA
ACGCAATTAATGTGAGTTAGCTCACTCATTAGGCACCCCAGGCTTTACACTTTATGCTTCCGGCTCGTAT
GTTGTGTGGAATTGTGAGCGGATAACAATTTCACACAGGAAACAGCTATGACCATGATTACGGATTCACT
GGCCGTCGTTTTACAACGTCGTGACTGGGAAAACCCTGGCGTTACCCAACTTAATCGCCTTGCAGCACAT
CCCCCTTTCGCCAGCTGGCGTAATAGCGAAGAGGCCCGCACCGATCGCCCTTCCCAACAGTTGCGCAGCC
TGAATGGCGAATGGCGCTTTGCCTGGTTTCCGGCACCAGAAGCGGTGCCGGAAAGCTGGCTGGAGTGCGA
TCTTCCTGAGGCCGATACTGTCGTCGTCCCCTCAAACTGGCAGATGCACGGTTACGATGCGCCCATCTAC
ACCAACGTAACCTATCCCATTACGGTCAATCCGCCGTTTGTTCCCACGGAGAATCCGACGGGTTGTTACT
CGCTCACATTTAATGTTGATGAAAGCTGGCTACAGGAAGGCCAGACGCGAATTATTTTTGATGGCGTTGG
AATT
Features (pLannotate 1.2.2; 17 found; start..end, strand, type, name):
      6..107     -  CDS            yciV (fragment): RNAAM_ECOLI - Also known as trpH From Escherichia coli (strain K12).
    183..211     +  promoter       tac promoter: strong E. coli promoter; hybrid between the trp and lac UV5 promoters
    219..235     +  protein_bind   lac operator: The lac repressor binds to the lac operator to inhibit transcription in E. coli. This inhibition can be relieved by adding lactose or isopropyl-β-D-thiogalactopyranoside (IPTG). lac repressor encoded by lacI
    258..911     +  CDS            GST26_SCHJA: Experimental evidence at protein level: Swiss-Prot protein existence level 1. GST isoenzymes appear to play a central role in the parasite detoxification system. Other functions are also suspected including a role in increasing the solubility of haematin in the parasite gut. From Schistosoma japonicum (Blood fluke).
    945..1865    +  CDS            SMG6 (fragment): EST1A_HUMAN - Also known as C17orf31, EST1A, KIAA0732. Experimental evidence at protein level: Swiss-Prot protein existence level 1. Plays a role in nonsense-mediated mRNA decay (PubMed:18974281, PubMed:19060897, PubMed:20930030, PubMed:17053788). Is thought to provide a link to the mRNA degradation machinery as it has endonuclease activity required to initiate NMD, and to serve as an adapter for UPF1 to protein phosphatase 2A (PP2A), thereby triggering UPF1 dephosphorylation (PubMed:18974281, PubMed:19060897, PubMed:20930030, PubMed:17053788). Degrades single-stranded RNA (ssRNA), but not ssD
   1901..1940    +  CDS            rop (fragment): Rop protein, which maintains plasmids at low copy number; rop
   2042..2082    +  misc_feature   bom (fragment): basis of mobility region from pBR322
   2187..2291    +  promoter       AmpR promoter: bla
   2292..3152    +  CDS            AmpR: β-lactamase; bla; confers resistance to ampicillin, carbenicillin, and related antibiotics
   3323..3911    +  rep_origin     ori: high-copy-number ColE1/pMB1/pBR322/pUC origin of replication
   4097..4148    -  misc_feature   bom (fragment): basis of mobility region from pBR322
   4155..4232    +  promoter       lacIq promoter: lacI (mutant); In the lacIq allele, a single base change in the promoter boosts expression of the lacI gene about 10-fold.
   4233..5315    +  CDS            lacI: lac repressor; lacI; The lac repressor binds to the lac operator to inhibit transcription in E. coli. This inhibition can be relieved by adding lactose or isopropyl-β-D-thiogalactopyranoside (IPTG).
   5328..5349    +  protein_bind   CAP binding site: CAP binding activates transcription in the presence of cAMP. E. coli catabolite activator protein
   5364..5394    +  promoter       lac promoter: promoter for the E. coli lac operon
   5402..5418    +  protein_bind   lac operator: The lac repressor binds to the lac operator to inhibit transcription in E. coli. This inhibition can be relieved by adding lactose or isopropyl-β-D-thiogalactopyranoside (IPTG). lac repressor encoded by lacI
   5438..5611    +  CDS            lacZα: LacZα fragment of β-galactosidase; lacZ fragment
