[The description below was written by a language model from this plasmid's Addgene catalogue record and pLannotate feature annotations shown in this document.]
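Description:
pGEX-6P-1-HsSmg6_122-423_H is a bacterial expression plasmid of about 5.9 kb for producing a fragment of human SMG6 (residues 122–423) as a glutathione S-transferase fusion in E. coli. The catalogue lists the backbone as unknown, but the plasmid name and the annotated features point to a pGEX-6P-1-type vector. These features include a tac promoter with a lac operator upstream of the Schistosoma japonicum GST coding sequence, followed in the same orientation by the SMG6 fragment. The plasmid also carries its own lacI gene under the lacIq promoter, so transcription from the tac promoter stays repressed until it is induced with IPTG. Propagation relies on a ColE1/pBR322-family origin, and selection uses the β-lactamase (AmpR) gene for ampicillin resistance. The record describes the plasmid as low copy. Short rop and bom fragments, a lac promoter/lacZα segment and a small yciV fragment are also annotated and appear to be backbone remnants rather than functional payload.

The short gap between the GST and SMG6 coding regions is not annotated. pGEX-6P vectors normally carry a protease cleavage site there for tag removal, but the record does not confirm this. SMG6 is a nonsense-mediated mRNA decay factor with endonuclease activity that also links UPF1 to protein phosphatase 2A. Relative to the NCBI reference transcript, the depositor notes two silent changes (T594C, A699G) and two amino-acid substitutions (R291P, N341T). Users should take these substitutions into account when interpreting results. The construct suits GST-based affinity purification of the recombinant fragment or pull-down interaction assays, although the record states only bacterial expression as its purpose. The depositor sequence may be theoretical or based on Sanger sequencing.
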