Addgene plasmid #146451: pGEX-6P-1-HsSmg6_122-423_H
Purpose: Bacterial Expression of HsSmg6_122-423
Depositing lab: Elisa Izaurralde. Depositing organization: Max Planck Institute for Developmental Biology.
Backbone
  Vector backbone: Unknown
  Vector type: Bacterial Expression
Growth in bacteria
  Bacterial resistance: Ampicillin, 100 μg/mL
  Growth temperature: 37°C
  Growth strain: DH5alpha
  Copy number: Low Copy
Gene/Insert
  Gene/Insert name: HsSmg6_122-423
  Species: H. sapiens (human)
  Mutation: two silent mutations T594C, A699G and two non silent mutation R291P, N341T compared to the sequence given by NCBI: NM_017575.4
  Entrez Gene: SMG6 (a.k.a. C17orf31, EST1A, SMG-6, hSMG5/7a)
  Cloning method: Unknown
Terms and licenses: Academic/Nonprofit Terms; Industry Terms: Not Available to Industry
Depositor comments: Plasmids from this collection were made available to the research community and donated after the lab closed. Please note that the sequence provided by the depositing laboratory may be theoretical/predicted or based on Sanger sequencing results. There may be discrepancies between sequencing results obtained by Addgene and the depositor sequence. If an Addgene verified sequence is not available, please contact before placing your order to request that our lab fully sequence the plasmid.
How to cite: pGEX-6P-1-HsSmg6_122-423_H was a gift from Elisa Izaurralde (Addgene plasmid # 146451 ; http://n2t.net/addgene:146451 ; RRID:Addgene_146451)
